Addgene plasmid #185964: pB6-Rosa26-cre_dre_reporter_1_1a
Purpose: B6J Rosa26-cre dre reporter 1.1a allele targeting vector, low copy number
Depositing lab: Mario Capecchi. Depositing organization: University of Utah.
Backbone
  Vector backbone: Custom
  Backbone manufacturer: Hyung-song Nam, Capecchi laboratory
  Vector type: Mammalian Expression, Mouse Targeting, Cre/Lox ; Dre/Rox
  Selectable markers: Neomycin (select with G418)
Growth in bacteria
  Bacterial resistance: Ampicillin, 100 μg/mL
  Growth temperature: 30°C
  Growth strain: DH10B
  Copy number: Low Copy
Gene/Insert
  Gene/Insert name: sfGFP, tdTomato
  Species: Synthetic
Resource information
  A portion of this plasmid was derived from a plasmid made by: FNF is from plasmid #22687. CAG promoter is from pCAGGS obtained from BCCM/LMBP. sfGFP is from Sandia Biotech. WPRE is from Miguel Ramalho-Santos. bGH pA is from Neal Copeland. SV40 pA is from Clontech. tdTomato is from Roger Tsien.
Terms and licenses: Academic/Nonprofit Terms; Industry Terms: Not Available to Industry
Depositor comments: EGFP in pB6-Rosa26-cre_dre_reporter_1_1 replaced with sfGFP. cre → sfGFP expression. dre → tdTomato expression. Expression of sfGFP and tdTomato are independent of each other. "OR." Actual mouse was not generated, hence unknown whether this construct would result in the same "phenotype' as the pB6-Rosa26-cre_dre_reporter_1_1 mouse.
How to cite: pB6-Rosa26-cre_dre_reporter_1_1a was a gift from Mario Capecchi (Addgene plasmid # 185964 ; http://n2t.net/addgene:185964 ; RRID:Addgene_185964)
