[The description below was written by a language model from this plasmid's Addgene catalogue record and pLannotate feature annotations shown in this document.]
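Description:
pB6-Rosa26-cre_dre_reporter_1_1a is an 18.9 kb mouse gene-targeting vector designed to knock a dual-recombinase fluorescent reporter into intron 1 of the Rosa26 locus on a C57BL/6J background. It is built on a custom low-copy bacterial backbone carrying a p15A origin and an ampicillin resistance gene. Rosa26 left and right homology arms flank the payload. Outside the right arm sits a PGK promoter-driven diphtheria toxin A cassette, which provides negative selection against random integrants. Positive selection in ES cells comes from an FRT-flanked PGK/EM7-neomycin cassette with a bGH polyadenylation signal. It is selected with G418 and can later be removed by FLP.

The reporter is driven by a CAG promoter (CMV enhancer, chicken β-actin promoter and chimeric intron). Immediately downstream, superfolder GFP lies in the antisense orientation between paired, oppositely oriented loxP and lox5171 sites. This is a FLEX/DIO-type arrangement in which Cre irreversibly inverts the coding sequence into the sense orientation for expression. It is followed by a WPRE, a bGH poly(A) signal and three tandem SV40 poly(A) signals, which together act as a transcriptional stop ahead of a tdTomato-WPRE-bGH poly(A) unit.

According to the depositor, Dre activates tdTomato, and the two reporters respond independently ("OR" logic). The rox sites needed for this are not annotated in the feature table, so their positions cannot be stated from the record. This version differs from the parental 1_1 vector by replacement of EGFP with sfGFP. The depositor notes that no mouse was generated from it, so its in vivo behaviour is untested.
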