Features (pLannotate 1.2.2; 50 found; start..end, strand, type, name):
      3..24      +  misc_feature   bom (fragment): basis of mobility region from pBR322
    123..178     -  rep_origin     RSF ori (fragment): Plasmids containing the RSF 1030 origin of replication can be propagated in E. coli cells that contain additional plasmids with compatible origins.
    266..811     -  rep_origin     p15A ori: Plasmids containing the medium-copy-number p15A origin of replication can be propagated in E. coli cells that contain a second plasmid with the ColE1 origin.
    976..1836    -  CDS            AmpR: β-lactamase; bla; confers resistance to ampicillin, carbenicillin, and related antibiotics
   1837..1941    -  promoter       AmpR promoter: bla
   2036..2071    +  CDS            rop (fragment): Rop protein, which maintains plasmids at low copy number; rop
   2173..2272    +  misc_feature   bom (fragment): basis of mobility region from pBR322
   2278..2432    -  CDS            lacZα (fragment): LacZα fragment of β-galactosidase; lacZ fragment
   2735..2783    -  polyA_signal   HSV TK poly(A) signal: herpes simplex virus thymidine kinase polyadenylation signal (Cole and Stacy, 1985)
   2825..2863    -  CDS            ΔTK (fragment): truncated herpes simplex virus thymidine kinase (Salomon et al., 1995) confers sensitivity to nucleoside analogs such as acyclovir or ganciclovir
   2864..2882    +  promoter       T3 promoter: promoter for bacteriophage T3 RNA polymerase
   2895..2915    -  misc_feature   MCS (fragment): pBluescript multiple cloning site
   2919..2940    -  promoter       SV40 promoter (fragment): SV40 enhancer and early promoter
   2944..3168    -  polyA_signal   bGH poly(A) signal: bovine growth hormone polyadenylation signal
   3242..3307    -  intron         small t intron: SV40 (simian virus 40) small t antigen intron
   3309..3381    -  CDS            small t antigen (fragment): SV40 (simian virus 40) small t antigen
   3384..3956    -  CDS            DTA: diphtheria toxin fragment A; Corynebacterium diphtheriae tox
   3983..4482    -  promoter       PGK promoter: mouse phosphoglycerate kinase 1 promoter
   4487..4507    -  promoter       HSV TK promoter (fragment): herpes simplex virus thymidine kinase promoter
   4713..9053    -  misc_feature   Rosa26 right arm: right homology arm from intron 1 of the mouse Rosa26 gene (Soriano, 1999)
   9084..9111    -  misc_feature   MCS (fragment): pBluescript multiple cloning site
   9112..9145    +  protein_bind   FRT (minimal): supports FLP-mediated excision but not integration (Turan and Bode, 2011) FLP recombinase from the Saccharomyces cerevisiae 2μ plasmid
   9209..9708    +  promoter       PGK promoter: mouse phosphoglycerate kinase 1 promoter
   9720..9767    +  promoter       EM7 promoter: synthetic bacterial promoter&nbsp
   9786..10589   +  CDS            NeoR/KanR: aminoglycoside phosphotransferase from Tn5; aph(3')-II (or nptII); confers resistance to neomycin, kanamycin, and G418 (Geneticin®)
  10627..10851   +  polyA_signal   bGH poly(A) signal: bovine growth hormone polyadenylation signal
  10855..10876   +  promoter       SV40 promoter (fragment): SV40 enhancer and early promoter
  10906..10939   +  protein_bind   FRT (minimal): supports FLP-mediated excision but not integration (Turan and Bode, 2011) FLP recombinase from the Saccharomyces cerevisiae 2μ plasmid
  10975..11354   +  enhancer       CMV enhancer: human cytomegalovirus immediate early enhancer
  11356..11633   +  promoter       chicken β-actin promoter: No description available
  11634..12650   +  intron         chimeric intron: chimera between introns from chicken β-actin and rabbit β-globin
  12705..12738   +  protein_bind   loxP: Cre-mediated recombination occurs in the 8-bp core sequence (GCATACAT). Cre recombinase
  12802..12835   +  protein_bind   lox5171: Cre-mediated recombination occurs in the 8-bp core sequence (GTACACAT). lox5171 sites are compatible with each other, but incompatible with loxP or loxN sites (Lee and Saito, 1988). Cre recombinase
  12851..13561   -  CDS            Superfolder GFP: Superfolder GFP is a basic (constitutively fluorescent) green fluorescent protein published in 2005, derived from Aequorea victoria. It is reported to be a very rapidly-maturing weak dimer.
  13571..13604   -  protein_bind   loxP: Cre-mediated recombination occurs in the 8-bp core sequence (GCATACAT). Cre recombinase
  13670..13703   -  protein_bind   lox5171: Cre-mediated recombination occurs in the 8-bp core sequence (GTACACAT). lox5171 sites are compatible with each other, but incompatible with loxP or loxN sites (Lee and Saito, 1988). Cre recombinase
  13752..14337   +  misc_feature   WPRE: woodchuck hepatitis virus posttranscriptional regulatory element
  14368..14592   +  polyA_signal   bGH poly(A) signal: bovine growth hormone polyadenylation signal
  14596..14617   +  promoter       SV40 promoter (fragment): SV40 enhancer and early promoter
  14653..14735   +  CDS            large T antigen (fragment): large T antigen from SV40 (simian virus 40)
  14758..14879   +  polyA_signal   SV40 poly(A) signal: SV40 polyadenylation signal
  14886..14968   +  CDS            large T antigen (fragment): large T antigen from SV40 (simian virus 40)
  14991..15112   +  polyA_signal   SV40 poly(A) signal: SV40 polyadenylation signal
  15119..15201   +  CDS            large T antigen (fragment): large T antigen from SV40 (simian virus 40)
  15224..15345   +  polyA_signal   SV40 poly(A) signal: SV40 polyadenylation signal
  15443..16870   +  CDS            tdTomato: tdTomato is a basic (constitutively fluorescent) orange fluorescent protein published in 2004, derived from Discosoma sp.. It is reported to be a somewhat slowly-maturing tandem dimer with low acid sensitivity.
  16891..17473   +  misc_feature   WPRE: woodchuck hepatitis virus posttranscriptional regulatory element
  17499..17723   +  polyA_signal   bGH poly(A) signal: bovine growth hormone polyadenylation signal
  17727..17748   +  promoter       SV40 promoter (fragment): SV40 enhancer and early promoter
  17783..18859   -  misc_feature   Rosa26 left arm: left homology arm from intron 1 of the mouse Rosa26 gene (Soriano, 1999)
>Addgene plasmid #185964 | pB6-Rosa26-cre_dre_reporter_1_1a | addgene full sequence | sequence record 367344 | Addgene NGS Result
GCTAGCGGAGTGTATACTGGCTTACTATGTTGGCACTGATGAGGGTGTCAGTGAAGTGCTTCATGTGGCA
GGAGAAAAAAGGCTGCACCGGTGCGTCAGCAGAATATGTGATACAGGATATATTCCGCTTCCTCGCTCAC
TGACTCGCTACGCTCGGTCGTTCGACTGCGGCGAGCGGAAATGGCTTACGAACGGGGCGGAGATTTCCTG
GAAGATGCCAGGAAGATACTTAACAGGGAAGTGAGAGGGCCGCGGCAAAGCCGTTTTTCCATAGGCTCCG
CCCCCCTGACAAGCATCACGAAATCTGACGCTCAAATCAGTGGTGGCGAAACCCGACAGGACTATAAAGA
TACCAGGCGTTTCCCCCTGGCGGCTCCCTCGTGCGCTCTCCTGTTCCTGCCTTTCGGTTTACCGGTGTCA
TTCCGCTGTTATGGCCGCGTTTGTCTCATTCCACGCCTGACACTCAGTTCCGGGTAGGCAGTTCGCTCCA
AGCTGGACTGTATGCACGAACCCCCCGTTCAGTCCGACCGCTGCGCCTTATCCGGTAACTATCGTCTTGA
GTCCAACCCGGAAAGACATGCAAAAGCACCACTGGCAGCAGCCACTGGTAATTGATTTAGAGGAGTTAGT
CTTGAAGTCATGCGCCGGTTAAGGCTAAACTGAAAGGACAAGTTTTGGTGACTGCGCTCCTCCAAGCCAG
TTACCTCGGTTCAAAGAGTTGGTAGCTCAGAGAACCTTCGAAAAACCGCCCTGCAAGGCGGTTTTTTCGT
TTTCAGAGCAAGAGATTACGCGCAGACCAAAACGATCTCAAGAAGATCATCTTATTAAGGGGTCTGACGC
TCAGTGGAACGAAAACTCACGTTAAGGGATTTTGGTCATGAGATTATCAAAAAGGATCTTCACCTAGATC
CTTTTAAATTAAAAATGAAGTTTTAAATCAATCTAAAGTATATATGAGTAAACTTGGTCTGACAGTTACC
AATGCTTAATCAGTGAGGCACCTATCTCAGCGATCTGTCTATTTCGTTCATCCATAGTTGCCTGACTCCC
CGTCGTGTAGATAACTACGATACGGGAGGGCTTACCATCTGGCCCCAGTGCTGCAATGATACCGCGAGAC
CCACGCTCACCGGCTCCAGATTTATCAGCAATAAACCAGCCAGCCGGAAGGGCCGAGCGCAGAAGTGGTC
CTGCAACTTTATCCGCCTCCATCCAGTCTATTAATTGTTGCCGGGAAGCTAGAGTAAGTAGTTCGCCAGT
TAATAGTTTGCGCAACGTTGTTGCCATTGCTGCAGGCATCGTGGTGTCACGCTCGTCGTTTGGTATGGCT
TCATTCAGCTCCGGTTCCCAACGATCAAGGCGAGTTACATGATCCCCCATGTTGTGCAAAAAAGCGGTTA
GCTCCTTCGGTCCTCCGATCGTTGTCAGAAGTAAGTTGGCCGCAGTGTTATCACTCATGGTTATGGCAGC
ACTGCATAATTCTCTTACTGTCATGCCATCCGTAAGATGCTTTTCTGTGACTGGTGAGTACTCAACCAAG
TCATTCTGAGAATAGTGTATGCGGCGACCGAGTTGCTCTTGCCCGGCGTCAACACGGGATAATACCGCGC
CACATAGCAGAACTTTAAAAGTGCTCATCATTGGAAAACGTTCTTCGGGGCGAAAACTCTCAAGGATCTT
ACCGCTGTTGAGATCCAGTTCGATGTAACCCACTCGTGCACCCAACTGATCTTCAGCATCTTTTACTTTC
ACCAGCGTTTCTGGGTGAGCAAAAACAGGAAGGCAAAATGCCGCAAAAAAGGGAATAAGGGCGACACGGA
AATGTTGAATACTCATACTCTTCCTTTTTCAATATTATTGAAGCATTTATCAGGGTTATTGTCTCATGAG
CGGATACATATTTGAATGTATTTAGAAAAATAAACAAATAGGGGTTCCGCGCACATTTCCCCGAAAAGTG
CCACCTGACGTCTAAGAAACCATTATTATCATGACATTAACCTATAAAAATAGGCGTATCACGAGGCCCT
TTCGTCTCGCGCGTTTCGGTGATGACGGTGAAAACCTCTGACACATGCAGCTCCCGGAGACGGTCACAGC
TTGTCTGTAAGCGGATGCCGGGAGCAGACAAGCCCGTCAGGGCGCGTCAGCGGGTGTTGGCGGGTGTCGG
GGCTGGCTTAACTATGCGGCATCAGAGCAGATTGTACTGAGAGTGCACCATATGCGGTGTGAAATACCGC
ACAGATGCGTAAGGAGAAAATACCGCATCAGGCGCCATTCGCCATTCAGGCTGCGCAACTGTTGGGAAGG
GCGATCGGTGCGGGCCTCTTCGCTATTACGCCAGCTGGCGAAAGGGGGATGTGCTGCAAGGCGATTAAGT
TGGGTAACGCCAGGGTTTTCCCAGTCACGACGTTGTAAAACGACGGCCAGTGCCAAGCTTTCGCGAGCTC
GACCTGCAGCCAAGCTTGGGTCGTGGACCTGACCCCACGCAACGCCCAAAATAATAACCCCCACGAACCA
TAAACCATTCCCCATGGGGGACCCCGTCCCTAACCCACGGGGCCAGTGGCTATGGCAGGGCCTGCCGCCC
CGACGTTGGCTGCGAGCCCTGGGCCTTCACCCGAACTTGGGGGGTGGGGTGGGGAAAAGGAAGAAACGCG
GGCGTATTGGCCCCAATGGGGTCTCGGTGGGGTATCGACAGAGTGCCAGCCCTGGGACCGAACCCCGCGT
TTATGAACAAACGACCCAACACCCGTGCGTTTTATTCTGTCTTTTTATTGCCGTCATAGCGCGGGTTCCT
TCCGGTATTGTCTCCTTCCGTGTTTCAGTTAGCCTCCCCCATCTCCCGGGCAAACGTGCGCGCAATTAAC
CCTCACTAAAGGGAACAAAAGCTGGGTACCGGGCCCCCCCTCGAGCCCCAGCTGGTTCTTTCCGCCTCAG
AAGCCATAGAGCCCACCGCATCCCCAGCATGCCTGCTATTGTCTTCCCAATCCTCCCCCTTGCTGTCCTG
CCCCACCCCACCCCCCAGAATAGAATGACACCTACTCAGACAATGCGATGCAATTTCCTCATTTTATTAG
GAAAGGACAGTGGGAGTGGCACCTTCCAGGGTCAAGGAAGGCACGGGGGAGGGGCAAACAACAGATGGCT
GGCAACTAGAAGGCACAGTCGAGGCTGATCAGCGAGCTCTAGGATCTGCATTCCACCACTGCTCCCATTC
ATCAGTTCCATAGGTTGGAATCTAAAATACACAAACAATTAGAATCAGTAGTTTAACACATTATACACTT
AAAAATTTTATATTTACCTTAGAGCTTTAAATCTCTGTAGGTAGTTTGTCCAATTATGTCACACCACAGA
AGTAAGGTTCCTTCACAAAGAGATCGCCTGACACGATTTCCTGCACAGGCTTGAGCCATATACTCATACA
TCGCATCTTGGCCACGTTTTCCACGGGTTTCAAAATTAATCTCAAGTTCTACGCTTAACGCTTTCGCCTG
TTCCCAGTTATTAATATATTCAACGCTAGAACTCCCCTCAGCGAAGGGAAGGCTGAGCACTACACGCGAA
GCACCATCACCGAACCTTTTGATAAACTCTTCCGTTCCGACTTGCTCCATCAACGGTTCAGTGAGACTTA
AACCTAACTCTTTCTTAATAGTTTCGGCATTATCCACTTTTAGTGCGAGAACCTTCGTCAGTCCTGGATA
CGTCACTTTGACCACGCCTCCAGCTTTTCCAGAGAGCGGGTTTTCATTATCTACAGAGTATCCCGCAGCG
TCGTATTTATTGTCGGTACTATAAAACCCTTTCCAATCATCGTCATAATTTCCTTGTGTACCAGATTTTG
GCTTTTGTATACCTTTTTGAATGGAATCTACATAACCAGGTTTAGTCCCGTGGTACGAAGAAAAGTTTTC
CATCACAAAAGATTTAGAAGAATCAACAACATCATCAGGATCCATGGCGAGGACCTGCAGGTCGAAAGGC
CCGGAGATGAGGAAGAGGAGAACAGCGCGGCAGACGTGCGCTTTTGAAGCGTGCAGAATGCCGGGCCTCC
GGAGGACCTTCGGGCGCCCGCCCCGCCCCTGAGCCCGCCCCTGAGCCCGCCCCCGGACCCACCCCTTCCC
AGCCTCTGAGCCCAGAAAGCGAAGGAGCAAAGCTGCTATTGGCCGCTGCCCCAAAGGCCTACCCGCTTCC
ATTGCTCAGCGGTGCTGTCCATCTGCACGAGACTAGTGAGACGTGCTACTTCCATTTGTCACGTCCTGCA
CGACGCGAGCTGCGGGGCGGGGGGGAACTTCCTGACTAGGGGAGGAGTAGAAGGTGGCGCGAAGGGGCCA
CCAAAGAACGGAGCCGGTTGGCGCCTACCGGTGGATGTGGAATGTGTGCGAGGCCAGAGGCCACTTGTGT
AGCGCCAAGTGCCCAGCGGGGCTGCTAAAGCGCATGCTCCAGACTGCCTTGGGAAAAGCGCCTCCCCTAC
CCGGTAGAATTCGCCAATGACAAGACGGAGCCATGGCAATGTTCAAGCAGGACCAAATGTGGTGCAGTGT
TGAGGGCAATCTGGGAAGGTTCCTTAAGAAGTTATGTTCTGAGACCATTCTCAGTGGCTCAACAACACTT
GGTCAAAAATTTTAATTCTCCCCTCAGAGAAATGGAGTAGTTACTCCACTTTCAAGTTCCTTATAAGCTT
ACCATCAACCTTATAGTACACTCTAGATGTCCTGAAATATTTCTATCAGAACAAGGTAGTATAAAGCTGG
TAGGTATACAAAACGCTAGACTAGTTTCTATCCCTGACCCTTAATCTGCTAGTATATCCGTAGGAAGTTG
CTTAAGTGCCACTAGTACCAACAGCCTCTGTTAGAGTGAACAGTAGATTTTAATGAAGGGCCAATAAAGA
CCACTTAAGACTACTGACTGAATTAAAAATCCACCCAGTGGAGTTAGTATTGGTTATAGTTATATAACAA
AATATCCAACTTAGCCAGGCGTGGTGGTGCACGCCTTTAATCCCGGCACTCAGGAGGCAGAGGCAGGCGG
ATTTCTGAGTTCGAGGCCAGCCTGGTCTACAAAGTGAGTTCCAGGACAGCCAGGGCTATACAGAGAAACC
CTGTCTCGAAAAACCAAAAAAAAAAAAAAAAAGGAAAAAAAATATGGCTTGAAAACATGCTATTGTTGTC
AAAAGGAGATCCAAACAAGTATTTCTTTGAACAAAAATTATGTAGAAAACAGGGTGATAAAGAACAAGGG
CTTTTTAAAAAAGGCCAGCATTATTTGAGATATACAAGTGACTCCAATTCAAGCCTAAAGGCCACTCAAT
GCTCACTAACAGTGCTAATCAGAATCAATTCCTTAGCCCAGTCAAAAATAGTCCTGAATATCTTCTGGAT
AAACATGTCCTCCAACATATAAACTAGTATACACTAACAAAACGTCTCAACTTCAAGGTGAAATGCTTGA
CTCCTAGACTTGTGACCCAGCAAAGTGCTCTATAGGTAGGGTTACTAGGTCAGAGAGTCTTGCCTGCAAA
CCACAATTATACAATTCCACCAAATGTAAGACATGTAAAAATGACTTATTTAGCTCAGGTTTTGAAAATT
AAAAATCAAACCCACAAAGACCTAACTTTCACATTAAGTACAAATGTTTAACATATATAACATGTTTTGC
CTTGATATATGAAATCATATGACATCACCTGACAGGAAACTTAAGTTTATTTGAACAACAATCAGCCTAA
GGTAGGCCTAGCACATGATCAGGATAGTGCAGGGAAACCCAAAGAAGTGCTTCTGAGTATAAACCAAGAG
ACCTCGAAATAGCAGCTTTGTTCTGTATCTCATGGGCTTTAACTATCACTTGAAAACAATTTCACAAATC
ACAAAACCAACATTTGTTTAGTTTCCAACTCTGCCTATTCACCGGAGAAATCCATGTCCCAATTTGATGG
GGGAAAACTTGAATGAAATATTATTTGGAATATTTTAATATCCCTGTGTATATGCAGATGGTTTAAAGAC
AGGTAACCTTAACTGTAGTTTCTTGGTTGTCTGCCTTGTTTTTTGAAATATGCTCTCACCAGGAGCCTGC
CAAGTAACTACTCTTGTGTGCTCAGCAAGTCCTAGGGATCCCTTAAGCATGCTCTAACAGGCCTGGCTTT
TTTTTTTAAAAAGTAGGTTGCGGTGATAATAATTCAAGTTTTCATCACTTGAAACACATTTTACCAACTA
TCACCCAAGCTCCCTTAGTGTGTCCCCTATAAAAGAATCTGACCTGCAAGTTCCAAAAGTATTACTACAT
TTTAACCTTAGTATTCAGGAGACAAAAGCAGGCAGAACTTTAGTCTACATATCTTGTTGCAGATCAGGCA
GAGATACATAGTGAGACCCTGCCTCAGGAAAAGCTATCATTTTTATATTCACAGTAAGCAAATTAACATT
AAAAGTCAGAAATTCTTAATTTGACTTTGGCTGTGAAGAATTTGGATTCTCTGGATTTGAAACTAGAAAA
TCTGATTAAGCGATGCAACAGTTTCTGTATACTAAAACTCTAAGACCCTTGGTTCTAAAGATACCACATT
TAAAAAAAAAGTTAAGTATAAGACAAAAAGCCTTAATAGCTCTTTTATAGGGGAGGGACTCATTTAATAT
TAGTCCACCTCACTCCTCATAACTATTTTATGAGGTTTATTATATAACCCATTTTTTAAAAAAAAAATTA
AAGGACAATTTTAGTGTTTGAAAGATTTCCCAACCCCACCCTGGAAATCAGGCTGCAAATCTCAGCAGCT
GCCCTTAGAAGGCAAAAAGCCATGCCATTTAAGCCATGGGAAGTTAGTAGCAAACAAGAGACCACATGGC
AGGAAGGAGGCTTTAAAGAAAGCCCACAGTGTCAAAAGACCCAACCAACAGCAGAGACAGAAAAAATAAT
ACCCAAATCTCATCAGAAAGGTAGACGGATTTAGCCACATCCATAGTGGCTCATTAGGGAATGCTTCAAT
TATAATTTTATGAAATCTCAGAGCCCCCCTCCCCAACAGGGTTTCTGTGTGTATTCCTGGCTATCCTAGA
TAGAACTTGATGTGTAGACCAGGCTGGGCTCAAACTCAGAGATCTGCCTGTCTCTGCCTCCAGAGTGCTG
GGATTAAAGGCATAAAGGCAAGCACCACCACTGGCTGGCTAAACTCTGGCCCTACATTTTTGAAATCCAA
AATTATCATTACTTGCTTTCATGTTTAGTAATGGCTGCAGACTTAGCTTTCAGCTTTGTATAGATGAAGC
ACAAAAGTTAAGTAAAGCTAGCAGTTTAAACAAATAGGATACTAGAAGTTCAATTTTTATTTCTTTATTG
CTTAGTGTAAGAGAAAAGACATTAAAGTCTGCATTGGTCTTCTGTATCCCACAAGTCTGCAGTTATGGCT
CCTCTGTCCACAGTTACACTTCAAATAAAAATTAGTTCCTTGGTAACATTTCCAGTGCTTAAAGAGTAAT
TTGATTATTGGCTACCATATTGGAACAAACACAAAGTATTTCATTACTTCAGTAAATTCTACTGGAGACA
GTATTCTCTTTAAAAAAAAAAAAAAGAAGAAGAAGGAGGATTTATTTATTTAATGTGAATACACTTGTGG
TCTTCAGACACACCAGAAGAGGGCATCAGATCCCATTACAGATGGTTGTGAGCCACCATGTGGTTGCTGG
GAATTGAACTCAGGACTTCTGGAAGAGCAGTCTGTGCTCTTGAACTCCGAGCCACCTCTCCAGCCCCTGG
ATAGTATTATTATAGAGCACAAGCACACACAACACAACAACCTAAAAACCAAGCTTCACAAATACATTTG
TTGCTTAATCATTTTACTTGTGTTTGGCTACAAGTCAAGCAAAATTATAGGTCCTGAAGAAGCTTGGCAA
AATCACATTTAGACCAGCAATAACGTGTAGAATGCCATGAGTCAAGCCAGTCCAAGAGAAAGCACTGCTT
AAATAGAAAAAATACAAGCTCACAAGACCTTAGGTCAGGAAAGACAACAAACACCTGAACTTTGCATTCC
AAAAGGAACCACCTTTTACAGATGTGTACAATGACAAAATTTTAGTAAGCAGTAATCAATACCATGTGGC
TCAATAATGAAATATACCTTTTAATGTCTTAAAATATCAGCCTGGCAATATGTAAGATACATCAGGTAAT
ATTGGGGGAGGAGACATCCACCTGGAAACCATTAATGGTTAATAGCTCAGTTTATAAATGGAGAAAAAGG
AGAGAGGCATTCATGGGAGTGGAAAGTTAAGCTTTAGGTTGGATTCTCAATACATCTATTGTTGTAAAAC
TCCCTGGACTGAGAATAGGCCCAAATGTGGAACACCACCTGACGGGAGAGGTGATAGACACTGAAAATTA
AGGATCAAGGCAAAGGATCAACAAAAAGTGTACTAAGGAGTTATAAAAGAACTGCAGTGTTGAGGCCCCA
GCTACAGCCTCGATTTGTGGTGTATGTAACTAATCTGTCTGGTTTCATGAGTCATCAGACTTCTAAGATC
AGGAAAGGGAAAATGCCAATGCTCTGTCTAGGGGTTGGATAAGCCAGTATAATAAATGAAAATGGGGCTA
AAATGAGTGTTCTAAAATACCTTTTGATAAGGCTGCAGAAGGAGCGGGAGAAATGGATATGAAGTACTGG
GCTCTTTAAAAATGATTAAAATTCTGCTTACATAGTCTAACTCGCGACACTGTAATTTCATACTGTAGTA
AGGATCTCAAGCAGGAGAGTATAAAACTCGGGTGAGCATGTCTTTAATCTACCTCGATGGAAAATACTCC
GAGGCGGATCACAAGCAATAATAACCTGTAGTTTTGCTGCATAAAACCCCAGATGACTACCTATCCTCCC
ATTTTCCTTATTTGCCCCTATTAAAAAACTTCCCGACAAAACCGAAAATCTGTGGGAAGTCTTGTCCCTC
CAATTTTACACCTGTTCAATTCCCCTGCAGGACAACGCCCACACACCAGGTTAGCCTTTAAGCCTGCCCA
GAAGACTCCCGCCCATCTTCTAGGGCGCGCCGATCTTCGAACATGTTAATTAAGGTATCGATAAGCTTGA
TATCGAATTCCGAAGTTCCTATTCTCTAGAAAGTATAGGAACTTCAGGTCTGAAGAGGAGTTTACGTCCA
GCCAAGCTAGCTTGGCTGCAGGTCGTCGAAATTCTACCGGGTAGGGGAGGCGCTTTTCCCAAGGCAGTCT
GGAGCATGCGCTTTAGCAGCCCCGCTGGGCACTTGGCGCTACACAAGTGGCCTCTGGCCTCGCACACATT
CCACATCCACCGGTAGGCGCCAACCGGCTCCGTTCTTTGGTGGCCCCTTCGCGCCACCTTCTACTCCTCC
CCTAGTCAGGAAGTTCCCCCCCGCCCCGCAGCTCGCGTCGTGCAGGACGTGACAAATGGAAGTAGCACGT
CTCACTAGTCTCGTGCAGATGGACAGCACCGCTGAGCAATGGAAGCGGGTAGGCCTTTGGGGCAGCGGCC
AATAGCAGCTTTGCTCCTTCGCTTTCTGGGCTCAGAGGCTGGGAAGGGGTGGGTCCGGGGGCGGGCTCAG
GGGCGGGCTCAGGGGCGGGGCGGGCGCCCGAAGGTCCTCCGGAGGCCCGGCATTCTGCACGCTTCAAAAG
CGCACGTCTGCCGCGCTGTTCTCCTCTTCCTCATCTCCGGGCCTTTCGACCTGCAGCCTGTTGACAATTA
ATCATCGGCATAGTATATCGGCATAGTATAATACGACAAGGTGAGGAACTAAACCATGGGATCGGCCATT
GAACAAGATGGATTGCACGCAGGTTCTCCGGCCGCTTGGGTGGAGAGGCTATTCGGCTATGACTGGGCAC
AACAGACAATCGGCTGCTCTGATGCCGCCGTGTTCCGGCTGTCAGCGCAGGGGCGCCCGGTTCTTTTTGT
CAAGACCGACCTGTCCGGTGCCCTGAATGAACTGCAGGACGAGGCAGCGCGGCTATCGTGGCTGGCCACG
ACGGGCGTTCCTTGCGCAGCTGTGCTCGACGTTGTCACTGAAGCGGGAAGGGACTGGCTGCTATTGGGCG
AAGTGCCGGGGCAGGATCTCCTGTCATCTCACCTTGCTCCTGCCGAGAAAGTATCCATCATGGCTGATGC
AATGCGGCGGCTGCATACGCTTGATCCGGCTACCTGCCCATTCGACCACCAAGCGAAACATCGCATCGAG
CGAGCACGTACTCGGATGGAAGCCGGTCTTGTCGATCAGGATGATCTGGACGAAGAGCATCAGGGGCTCG
CGCCAGCCGAACTGTTCGCCAGGCTCAAGGCGCGCATGCCCGACGGCGATGATCTCGTCGTGACCCATGG
CGATGCCTGCTTGCCGAATATCATGGTGGAAAATGGCCGCTTTTCTGGATTCATCGACTGTGGCCGGCTG
GGTGTGGCGGACCGCTATCAGGACATAGCGTTGGCTACCCGTGATATTGCTGAAGAGCTTGGCGGCGAAT
GGGCTGACCGCTTCCTCGTGCTTTACGGTATCGCCGCTCCCGATTCGCAGCGCATCGCCTTCTATCGCCT
TCTTGACGAGTTCTTCTGAGGGGATCAATTCTCTAGAGCTCGCTGATCAGCCTCGACTGTGCCTTCTAGT
TGCCAGCCATCTGTTGTTTGCCCCTCCCCCGTGCCTTCCTTGACCCTGGAAGGTGCCACTCCCACTGTCC
TTTCCTAATAAAATGAGGAAATTGCATCGCATTGTCTGAGTAGGTGTCATTCTATTCTGGGGGGTGGGGT
GGGGCAGGACAGCAAGGGGGAGGATTGGGAAGACAATAGCAGGCATGCTGGGGATGCGGTGGGCTCTATG
GCTTCTGAGGCGGAAAGAACCAGCTGGGGCTCGACTAGAGCTTGCGGAACCCTTCGAAGTTCCTATTCTC
TAGAAAGTATAGGAACTTCATCAGTCAGGTACATAATGGATCCGGCGCGCCGTCGACATTGATTATTGAC
TAGTTATTAATAGTAATCAATTACGGGGTCATTAGTTCATAGCCCATATATGGAGTTCCGCGTTACATAA
CTTACGGTAAATGGCCCGCCTGGCTGACCGCCCAACGACCCCCGCCCATTGACGTCAATAATGACGTATG
TTCCCATAGTAACGCCAATAGGGACTTTCCATTGACGTCAATGGGTGGAGTATTTACGGTAAACTGCCCA
CTTGGCAGTACATCAAGTGTATCATATGCCAAGTACGCCCCCTATTGACGTCAATGACGGTAAATGGCCC
GCCTGGCATTATGCCCAGTACATGACCTTATGGGACTTTCCTACTTGGCAGTACATCTACGTATTAGTCA
TCGCTATTACCATGGTCGAGGTGAGCCCCACGTTCTGCTTCACTCTCCCCATCTCCCCCCCCTCCCCACC
CCCAATTTTGTATTTATTTATTTTTTAATTATTTTGTGCAGCGATGGGGGCGGGGGGGGGGGGGGGGCGC
GCGCCGGGGGGGGGGGGGGGGGGGGGGGGGGGGGGSGGGGSGRGGCGGAGAGGTGCGGCGGCAGCCAATC
AGAGCGGCGCGCTCCGAAAGTTTCCTTTTATGGCGAGGCGGCGGCGGCGGCGGCCCTATAAAAAGCGAAG
CGCGCGGCGGGCGGGAGTCGCTGCGCGCTGCCTTCGCCCCGTGCCCCGCTCCGCCGCCGCCTCGCGCCGC
CCGCCCCGGCTCTGACTGACCGCGTTACTCCCACAGGTGAGCGGGCGGGACGGCCCTTCTCCTCCGGGCT
GTAATTAGCGCTTGGTTTAATGACGGCTTGTTTCTTTTCTGTGGCTGCGTGAAAGCCTTGAGGGGCTCCG
GGAGGGCCCTTTGTGCGGGGGGAGCGGCTCGGGGGGTGCGTGCGTGTGTGTGTGCGTGGGGAGCGCCGCG
TGCGGCTCCGCGCTGCCCGGCGGCTGTGAGCGCTGCGGGCGCGGCGCGGGGCTTTGTGCGCTCCGCAGTG
TGCGCGAGGGGAGCGCGGCCGGGGGCGGTGCCCCGCGGTGCGGGGGGGGCTGCGAGGGGAACAAAGGCTG
CGTGCGGGGTGTGTGCGTGGGGGGGTGAGCAGGGGGTGTGGGCGCGTCGGTCGGGCTGCAACCCCCCCTG
CACCCCCCTCCCCGAGTTGCTGAGCACGGCCCGGCTTCGGGTGCGGGGCTCCGTACGGGGCGTGGCGCGG
GGCTCGCCGTGCCGGGCGGGGGGTGGCGGCAGGTGGGGGTGCCGGGCGGGGCGGGGCCGCCTCGGGCCGG
GGAGGGCTCGGGGGAGGGGCGCGGCGGCCCCCGGAGCGCCGGCGGCTGTCGAGGCGCGGCGAGCCGCAGC
CATTGCCTTTTATGGTAATCGTGCGAGAGGGCGCAGGGACTTCCTTTGTCCCAAATCTGTGCGGAGCCGA
AATCTGGGAGGCGCCGCCGCACCCCCTCTAGCGGGCGCGGGGCGAAGCGGTGCGGCGCCGGCAGGAAGGA
AATGGGCGGGGAGGGCCTTCGTGCGTCGCCGCGCCGCCGTCCCCTTCTCCCTCTCCAGCCTCGGGGCTGT
CCGCGGGGGGACGGCTGCCTTCGGGGGGGACGGGGCAGGGCGGGGTTCGGCTTCTGGCGTGTGACCGGCG
GCTCTAGAGCCTCTGCTAACCATGTTCATGCCTTCTTCTTTTTCCTACAGCTCCTGGGCAACGTGCTGGT
TATTGTGCTGTCTCATCATTTTGGCAAAGAATTCATAACTTCGTATAGCATACATTATACGAAGTTATTG
GGTTGACGGTGACGCTTGGCAGTTCGGTTCTATCGTTAAATACTGGTCTTCTTACTTCGACATAACTTCG
TATAGTACACATTATACGAAGTTATACCATGGCTGGTACCCTTGTACAGCTCGTCCATGCCGTGGGTGAT
GCCAGCGGCGGTCACAAATTCCAGCAGCACCATGTGGTCCCTCTTCTCGTTGGGGTCCTTGCTCAGCACG
CTCTGGGTGCTCAGGTAGTGGTTGTCAGGCAGCAGCACAGGGCCGTCGCCGATAGGGGTGTTCTGCTGGT
AGTGGTCGGCCAGCTGCACGCTGCCATCTTCCACGTTGTGCCTGATCTTGAAGTTGGCCTTGATGCCGTT
CTTCTGCTTGTCGGCGGTGATGTACACGTTGTGGCTGTTGAAGTTGTACTCCAGCTTGTGGCCCAGGATG
TTGCCGTCCTCTTTGAAGTCGATGCCCTTCAGCTCGATTCTGTTCACGAGGGTGTCGCCCTCGAACTTCA
CTTCGGCTCTGGTCTTGTAGGTGCCGTCGTCCTTGAAGCTGATGGTTCTTTCCTGCACGTAGCCCTCGGG
CATGGCGCTCTTGAAGAAGTCGTGCCTCTTCATATGGTCGGGGTATCTGCTGAAGCACTGCACGCCGTAG
GTCAGTGTGGTCACGAGGGTAGGCCAAGGCACGGGCAGCTTGCCGGTGGTGCAGATGAACTTCAGGGTCA
GCTTTCCGTTTGTGGCGTCGCCTTCGCCCTCTCCCCGCACAGAGAACTTGTGGCCGTTCACGTCGCCATC
CAGTTCCACCAGGATGGGCACCACGCCGGTGAACAGTTCCTCGCCCTTGCTAGCCATGGTATAACTTCGT
ATAATGTATGCTATACGAAGTTATATCCAAGTACGAGGACCAGTGCTTCACCGATATCCCCCAACTGCCA
GGCCTCCCCCTCCACCCATATAACTTCGTATAATGTGTACTATACGAAGTTATTAACTTTAAATAATGCC
AATTATTTAAAGTTATAACTAGATAAGGATCCAACCTCTGGATTACAAAATTTGTGAAAGATTGACTGGT
ATTCTTAACTATGTTGCTCCTTTTACGCTATGTGGATACGCTGCTTTAATGCCTTTGTATCATGCTATTG
CTTCCCGTATGGCTTTCATTTTCTCCTCCTTGTATAAATCCTGGTTGCTGTCTCTTTATGAGGAGTTGTG
GCCCGTTGTCAGGCAACGTGGCGTGGTGTGCACTGTGTTTGCTGACGCAACCCCCACTGGTTGGGGCATT
GCCACCACCTGTCAGCTCCTTTCCGGGACTTTCGCTTTCCCCCTCCCTATTGCCACGGCGGAACTCATCG
CCGCCTGCCTTGCCCGCTGCTGGACAGGGGCTCGGCTGTTGGGCACTGACAATTCCGTGGTGTTGTCGGG
GAAATCATCGTCCTTTCCTTGGCTGCTCGCCTGTGTTGCCACCTGGATTCTGCGCGGGACGTCCTTCTGC
TACGTCCCTTCGGCCCTCAATCCAGCGGACCTTCCTTCCCGCGGCCTGCTGCCGGCTCTGCGGCCTCTTC
CGCGTCTTCGCCTTCGCCCTCAGACGAGTCGGATCTCCCTTTGGGCCGCCTCCCCGCATCCGGATAGAGC
TCGCTGATCAGCCTCGACTGTGCCTTCTAGTTGCCAGCCATCTGTTGTTTGCCCCTCCCCCGTGCCTTCC
TTGACCCTGGAAGGTGCCACTCCCACTGTCCTTTCCTAATAAAATGAGGAAATTGCATCGCATTGTCTGA
GTAGGTGTCATTCTATTCTGGGGGGTGGGGTGGGGCAGGACAGCAAGGGGGAGGATTGGGAAGACAATAG
CAGGCATGCTGGGGATGCGGTGGGCTCTATGGCTTCTGAGGCGGAAAGAACCAGCTGGGGCTCGACTAGA
GCTTGCGGAACCCTTAGCTAGAATCATAATCAGCCATACCACATTTGTAGAGGTTTTACTTGCTTTAAAA
AACCTCCCACACCTCCCCCTGAACCTGAAACATAAAATGAATGCAATTGTTGTTGTTAACTTGTTTATTG
CAGCTTATAATGGTTACAAATAAAGCAATAGCATCACAAATTTCACAAATAAAGCATTTTTTTCACTGCA
TTCTAGTTGTGGTTTGTCCAAACTCATCAATGTATCTTAACTAGAATCATAATCAGCCATACCACATTTG
TAGAGGTTTTACTTGCTTTAAAAAACCTCCCACACCTCCCCCTGAACCTGAAACATAAAATGAATGCAAT
TGTTGTTGTTAACTTGTTTATTGCAGCTTATAATGGTTACAAATAAAGCAATAGCATCACAAATTTCACA
AATAAAGCATTTTTTTCACTGCATTCTAGTTGTGGTTTGTCCAAACTCATCAATGTATCTTAACTAGAAT
CATAATCAGCCATACCACATTTGTAGAGGTTTTACTTGCTTTAAAAAACCTCCCACACCTCCCCCTGAAC
CTGAAACATAAAATGAATGCAATTGTTGTTGTTAACTTGTTTATTGCAGCTTATAATGGTTACAAATAAA
GCAATAGCATCACAAATTTCACAAATAAAGCATTTTTTTCACTGCATTCTAGTTGTGGTTTGTCCAAACT
CATCAATGTATCTTAACTAGACCGGATAACTTTAAATAATGCCAATTATTTAAAGTTAGAGGGCAGAGGA
AGTCTGCTAACATGCGGTGACGTCGAGGAGAATCCTGGCCCAATGGTGAGCAAGGGCGAGGAGGTCATCA
AAGAGTTCATGCGCTTCAAGGTGCGCATGGAGGGCTCCATGAACGGCCACGAGTTCGAGATCGAGGGCGA
GGGCGAGGGCCGCCCCTACGAGGGCACCCAGACCGCCAAGCTGAAGGTGACCAAGGGCGGCCCCCTGCCC
TTCGCCTGGGACATCCTGTCCCCCCAGTTCATGTACGGCTCCAAGGCGTACGTGAAGCACCCCGCCGACA
TCCCCGATTACAAGAAGCTGTCCTTCCCCGAGGGCTTCAAGTGGGAGCGCGTGATGAACTTCGAGGACGG
CGGTCTGGTGACCGTGACCCAGGACTCCTCCCTGCAGGACGGCACGCTGATCTACAAGGTGAAGATGCGC
GGCACCAACTTCCCCCCCGACGGCCCCGTAATGCAGAAGAAGACCATGGGCTGGGAGGCCTCCACCGAGC
GCCTGTACCCCCGCGACGGCGTGCTGAAGGGCGAGATCCACCAGGCCCTGAAGCTGAAGGACGGCGGCCA
CTACCTGGTGGAGTTCAAGACCATCTACATGGCCAAGAAGCCCGTGCAACTGCCCGGCTACTACTACGTG
GACACCAAGCTGGACATCACCTCCCACAACGAGGACTACACCATCGTGGAACAGTACGAGCGCTCCGAGG
GCCGCCACCACCTGTTCCTGGGGCATGGCACCGGCAGCACCGGCAGCGGCAGCTCCGGCACCGCCTCCTC
CGAGGACAACAACATGGCCGTCATCAAAGAGTTCATGCGCTTCAAGGTGCGCATGGAGGGCTCCATGAAC
GGCCACGAGTTCGAGATCGAGGGCGAGGGCGAGGGCCGCCCCTACGAGGGCACCCAGACCGCCAAGCTGA
AGGTGACCAAGGGCGGCCCCCTGCCCTTCGCCTGGGACATCCTGTCCCCCCAGTTCATGTACGGCTCCAA
GGCGTACGTGAAGCACCCCGCCGACATCCCCGATTACAAGAAGCTGTCCTTCCCCGAGGGCTTCAAGTGG
GAGCGCGTGATGAACTTCGAGGACGGCGGTCTGGTGACCGTGACCCAGGACTCCTCCCTGCAGGACGGCA
CGCTGATCTACAAGGTGAAGATGCGCGGCACCAACTTCCCCCCCGACGGCCCCGTAATGCAGAAGAAGAC
CATGGGCTGGGAGGCCTCCACCGAGCGCCTGTACCCCCGCGACGGCGTGCTGAAGGGCGAGATCCACCAG
GCCCTGAAGCTGAAGGACGGCGGCCACTACCTGGTGGAGTTCAAGACCATCTACATGGCCAAGAAGCCCG
TGCAACTGCCCGGCTACTACTACGTGGACACCAAGCTGGACATCACCTCCCACAACGAGGACTACACCAT
CGTGGAACAGTACGAGCGCTCCGAGGGCCGCCACCACCTGTTCCTGTACGGCATGGACGAGCTGTACAAG
TAATAACTAGATAAAAGCTTCCTCTGGATTACAAAATTTGTGAAAGATTGACTGGTATTCTTAACTATGT
TGCTCCTTTTACGCTATGTGGATACGCTGCTTTAATGCCTTTGTATCATGCTATTGCTTCCCGTATGGCT
TTCATTTTCTCCTCCTTGTATAAATCCTGGTTGCTGTCTCTTTATGAGGAGTTGTGGCCCGTTGTCAGGC
AACGTGGCGTGGTGTGCACTGTGTTTGCTGACGCAACCCCCACTGGTTGGGGCATTGCCACCACCTGTCA
GCTCCTTTCCGGGACTTTCGCTTTCCCCCTCCCTATTGCCACGGCGGAACTCATCGCCGCCTGCCTTGCC
CGCTGCTGGACAGGGGCTCGGCTGTTGGGCACTGACAATTCCGTGGTGTTGTCGGGGAAATCATCGTCCT
TTCCTTGGCTGCTCGCCTGTGTTGCCACCTGGATTCTGCGCGGGACGTCCTTCTGCTACGTCCCTTCGGC
CCTCAATCCAGCGGACCTTCCTTCCCGCGGCCTGCTGCCGGCTCTGCGGCCTCTTCCGCGTCTTCGCCTT
CGCCCTCAGACGAGTCGGATCTCCCTTTGGGCCGCCTCCCCGCACTAGAGCTCGCTGATCAGCCTCGACT
GTGCCTTCTAGTTGCCAGCCATCTGTTGTTTGCCCCTCCCCCGTGCCTTCCTTGACCCTGGAAGGTGCCA
CTCCCACTGTCCTTTCCTAATAAAATGAGGAAATTGCATCGCATTGTCTGAGTAGGTGTCATTCTATTCT
GGGGGGTGGGGTGGGGCAGGACAGCAAGGGGGAGGATTGGGAAGACAATAGCAGGCATGCTGGGGATGCG
GTGGGCTCTATGGCTTCTGAGGCGGAAAGAACCAGCTGGGGCTCGACTAGAGCTTGCGGAACCCTTAATT
AAAAAGACTGGAGTTGCAGATCACGAGGGAAGAGGGGGAAGGGATTCTCCCAGGCCCAGGGCGGTCCTCA
GAAGCCAGGAGGCAGCAGAGAACTCCCAGAAAGGTATTGCAACACTCCCCTCCCCCCTCCGGAGAAGGGT
GCGGCCTTCTCCCCGCCTACTCCACTGCAGCTCCCTTACTGATAACAACTCAGAGCGACTTTGGGAGAGC
AAGTGCTTCCTGCCTCCAAAACAGCCCAACTGAGCCCTCGCTCCTTCCCTCCACTCCCCGGAGTGCGCGA
TGGAGGTCTGGCTCAGCACGCCCCTCTTGAGGCAACTCAAGTCGGAAACGTGCTTGCACCCGCCCCGCAG
CCGCTCAGCCCTACTGCCCGTCCCCGCCCCCAGCGCGCGCTTCCTGCCACGTTGCGCAGGGGCGCGCGGC
CAGACTCTGCGGCGCGGGGCCGAGGGGAGGGCCGGAACCTGGGAGCGCCTCCTCGCCGCCCCCGCTGGCC
GGCGGATGGACTCAACTTGCACGAACACGAGCCAATGGCAAGGGCCAGTTTTCTGGGCCCCGAGAGCCAA
TCAGACGACGAGGCCCGGCCGGCGGCGGGTAAAACGACTCCCCCAGAGGAAGGGGAGGGTGGGCGGCCGC
TCGCGCGCGAGCTACTTTCGCTGACCCTCCCTCCCCCCCCCCGCCCCGCCAGAGGCCGACCGCGCCCGCA
CGTCCAGCTCGCCTCACCCCACCTACCTCCCGCCCCACCCAGTGGGCAGAGCGAGGCTGCCGGCGGCTGC
GCACTCCGGCTGCCGTTAACTGACAGGCGCCTTACGCCAACCAAAACACGCCATTTGTGTTTTCACACAC
GGCGGGAGGAAAAGAAGCCAATCAGCGACGAGACGTCGGCCGGAAGCGCTCCTCCGCTGCCCCCCCCCCC
CCGAGCCATGGCCGCGTCCGGTGGAGACTTTTCCGCTCCCTTCTCCCTCCCCCTCCGGTTGCTGCAGGGC
GGACCGCATTCCTGCCCACCACCCGCTTGCCCCTTCCAGCGTCACGACTCGTACCCGGCTGTCTCACAGA
ACGGCTCCACCACGCTCGGAGGGCCTGCCATTTAAATATTTCGATAAGCCAGGTT
